>Addgene plasmid #238279 | CFP-LacI-NUT-KS | addgene full sequence | sequence record 487107 | Addgene NGS Result
TAGTTATTACTGTGGAATGTGTGTCAGTTAGGGTGTGGAAAGTCCCCAGGCTCCCCAGCAGGCAGAAGTA
TGCAAAGCATGCATCTCAATTAGTCAGCAACCAGGTGTGGAAAGTCCCCAGGCTCCCCAGCAGGCAGAAG
TATGCAAAGCATGCATCTCAATTAGTCAGCAACCATAGTCCCGCCCCTAACTCCGCCCATCCCGCCCCTA
ACTCCGCCCAGTTCCGCCCATTCTCCGCCCCATGGCTGACTAATTTTTTTTATTTATGCAGAGGCCGAGG
CCGCCTCGGCCTCTGAGCTATTCCAGAAGTAGTGAGGAGGCTTTTTTGGAGGCCTAGGCTTTTGCAAAAA
GCTAGCGCTACCGGTCGCCACCATGGTGAGCAAGGGCGAGGAGCTGTTCACCGGGGTGGTGCCCATCCTG
GTCGAGCTGGACGGCGACGTAAACGGCCACAAGTTCAGCGTGTCCGGCGAGGGCGAGGGCGATGCCACCT
ACGGCAAGCTGACCCTGAAGTTCATCTGCACCACCGGCAAGCTGCCCGTGCCCTGGCCCACCCTCGTGAC
CACCCTGACCTGGGGCGTGCAGTGCTTCAGCCGCTACCCCGACCACATGAAGCAGCACGACTTCTTCAAG
TCCGCCATGCCCGAAGGCTACGTCCAGGAGCGCACCATCTTCTTCAAGGACGACGGCAACTACAAGACCC
GCGCCGAGGTGAAGTTCGAGGGCGACACCCTGGTGAACCGCATCGAGCTGAAGGGCATCGACTTCAAGGA
GGACGGCAACATCCTGGGGCACAAGCTGGAGTACAACTACATCAGCCACAACGTCTATATCACCGCCGAC
AAGCAGAAGAACGGCATCAAGGCCAACTTCAAGATCCGCCACAACATCGAGGACGGCAGCGTGCAGCTCG
CCGACCACTACCAGCAGAACACCCCCATCGGCGACGGCCCCGTGCTGCTGCCCGACAACCACTACCTGAG
CACCCAGTCCGCCCTGAGCAAAGACCCCAACGAGAAGCGCGATCACATGGTCCTGCTGGAGTTCGTGACC
GCCGCCGGGATCACTCTCGGCATGGACGAGCTGTACAAGTCCGGACTCAGATCCATGGTGAAACCAGTAA
CGTTATACGATGTCGCAGAGTATGCCGGTGTCTCTTATCAGACCGTTTCCCGCGTGGTGAACCAGGCCAG
CCACGTTTCTGCGAAAACGCGGGAAAAAGTGGAAGCGGCGATGGCGGAGCTGAATTACATTCCCAACCGC
GTGGCACAACAACTGGCGGGCAAACAGTCGTTGCTGATTGGCGTTGCCACCTCCAGTCTGGCCCTGCACG
CGCCGTCGCAAATTGTCGCGGCGATTAAATCTCGCGCCGATCAACTGGGTGCCAGCGTGGTGGTGTCGAT
GGTAGAACGAAGCGGCGTCGAAGCCTGTAAAGCGGCGGTGCACAATCTTCTCGCGCAACGCGTCAGTGGG
CTGATCATTAACTATCCGCTGGATGACCAGGATGCCATTGCTGTGGAAGCTGCCTGCACTAATGTTCCGG
CGTTATTTCTTGATGTCTCTGACCAGACACCCATCAACAGTATTATTTTCTCCCATGAAGACGGTACGCG
ACTGGGCGTGGAGCATCTGGTCGCATTGGGTCACCAGCAAATCGCGCTGTTAGCGGGCCCATTAAGTTCT
GTCTCGGCGCGTCTGCGTCTGGCTGGCTGGCATAAATATCTCACTCGCAATCAAATTCAGCCGATAGCGG
AACGGGAAGGCGACTGGAGTGCCATGTCCGGTTTTCAACAAACCATGCAAATGCTGAATGAGGGCATCGT
TCCCACTGCGATGCTGGTTGCCAACGATCAGATGGCGCTGGGCGCAATGCGCGCCATTACCGAGTCCGGG
CTGCGCGTTGGTGCGGATATCTCGGTAGTGGGATACGACGATACCGAAGACAGCTCATGTTATATCCCGC
CGTTAACCACCATCAAACAGGATTTTCGCCTGCTGGGGCAAACCAGCGTGGACCGCTTGCTGCAACTCTC
TCAGGGCCAGGCGGTGAAGGGCAATCAGCTGTTGCCCGTCTCACTGGTGAAAAGAAAAACCACCCTGGCG
CCCAATACGCAAACCGCCTCTCCCCGCGCGTTGGCCGATTCATTAATGCAGCTGGCACGACAGGTTTCCC
GAAGCAGCCTGAGGCCTCCTAAGAAGAAGAGGAAGGTTGGTGCACCGGGTTCTGCGGGTTCTGCCGCAGG
TGGATCCGCGATCGCCGCATCTGCATTGCCGGGACCGGATATGAGCATGAAACCTAGTGCCGCCCTGTCT
CCATCCCCTGCACTTCCCTTTCTCCCACCAACTTCTGACCCACCAGACCACCCACCCAGGGAGCCACCTC
CACAGCCCATCATGCCTTCAGTATTCTCTCCAGACAACCCTCTGATGCTCTCTGCTTTCCCCAGCTCACT
GTTGGTGACAGGGGACGGGGGCCCTTGCCTCAGTGGGGCTGGGGCTGGCAAGGTCATTGTCAAAGTCAAG
ACAGAAGGGGGGTCAGCTGAGCCCTCTCAAACTCAGAACTTTATCCTTACTCAGACTGCCCTCAATTCGA
CTGCCCCGGGCACTCCCTGTGGAGGCCTTGAGGGTCCTGCACCTCCATTTGTGACAGCATCTAATGTGAA
GACCATTCTGCCCTCTAAGGCTGTTGGTGTCAGCCAGGAGGGTCCTCCAGGCCTTCCGCCTCAGCCTCCA
CCACCAGTTGCTCAACTGGTCCCCATTGTGCCCCTGGAAAAAGCTTGGCCAGGGCCACATGGGACAACCG
GGGAAGGAGGTCCTGTGGCCACTCTATCCAAGCCTTCCCTAGGTGACCGCTCCAAAATTTCCAAGGACGT
TTATGAGAACTTCCGTCAGTGGCAGCGTTACAAAGCCTTGGCCCGGAGGCACCTATCCCAGAGTCCTGAC
ACAGAAGCTCTTTCCTGTTTTCTTATCCCAGTGCTTCGTTCCCTGGCCCGGCTGAAGCCCACTATGACCC
TGGAGGAGGGACTGCCATTGGCTGTGCAGGAGTGGGAGCACACCAGCAACTTTGACCGGATGATCTTTTA
TGAGATGGCAGAAAGGTTCATGGAGTTTGAGGCTGAGGAGATGCAGATTCAGAACACACAGCTGATGAAT
GGGTCTCAGGGCCTGTCTCCTGCAACCCCTTTGAAACTTGATCCTCTAGGGCCCCTGGCCTCTGAGGTTT
GCCAGCAGCCAGTGTACATTCCGAAGAAGGCAGCTTCTAAAACAAGAGCTCCTCGCCGGCGTCAGCGTAA
AGCCCAGAGACCTCCTGCTCCTGAGGCACCCAAGGAGATCCCACCAGAAGCTGTGAAGGAGTATGTTGAC
ATCATGGAATGGCTGGTGGGGACTCACTTGGCCACTGGGGAGTCAGATGGAAAACAAGAGGAAGAAGGGC
AGCAGCAGGAGGAGGAAGGGATGTATCCAGATCCAGGTCTCCTGAGCTACATCAATGAGCTGTGTTCTCA
GAAGGTCTTTGTCTCCAAGGTGGAGGCTGTCATTCACCCTCAATTTCTGGCAGATCTGCTGTCCCCAGAA
AAACAGAGAGATCCCTTGGCCTTAATTGAGGAGCTAGAGCAAGAAGAAGGACTCACTCTTGCCCAGCTGG
TCCAGAAGCGACTCATGGCCTTGGAAGAGGAGGAAGATGCAGAGGCGCCTCCAAGTTTCAGTGGCGCTCA
GTTGGACTCAAGTCCTTCTGGTTCTGTTGAGGATGAAGATGGGGATGGGCGGCTTCGGCCCTCACCTGGG
CTTCAGGGGGCTGGGGGCGCCGCTTGCCTTGGAAAGGTTTCTTCTTCAGGAAAACGGGCAAGAGAAGTGC
ATGGTGGGCAGGAGCAAGCCCTAGATAGCCCCAGAGGGATGCACAGGGATGGGAACACTCTGCCATCCCC
CAGCAGCTGGGACCTGCAGCCAGAACTTGCAGCTCCACAGGGAACTCCGGGACCCTTGGGTGTGGAGAGG
AGAGGGTCTGGGAAGGTTATAAACCAGGTATCTCTACATCAGGATGGCCATCTAGGAGGCGCTGGGCCTC
CTGGGCACTGCCTGGTGGCTGATAGGACTTCAGAGGCTCTGCCCCTTTGTTGGCAGGGAGGCTTCCAGCC
TGAGAGCACTCCCAGTTTGGATGCTGGACTTGCAGAGCTGGCTCCTCTGCAAGGACAAGGGTTAGAAAAG
CAAGTCCTGGGATTGCAGAAAGGACAACAAACAGGGGGTCGTGGAGTGCTTCCTCAAGGGAAGGAGCCTT
TAGCAGTGCCCTGGGAAGGCTCTTCAGGAGCCATGTGGGGAGATGACAGAGGTACCCCCATGGCTCAGAG
TTATGATCAGAATCCTTCCCCTAGAGCAGCTGGGGAGAGGGACGATGTCTGTCTCAGCCCAGGAGTTTGG
CTGAGCAGTGAGATGGATGCTGTAGGCTTGGAGCTGCCTGTACAAATAGAGGAGGTCATAGAGAGCTTCC
AAGTTGAGAAGTGTGTAACTGAGTATCAGGAAGGCTGCCAGGGACTGGGCTCCAGGGGCAACATTTCCCT
GGGTCCTGGAGAAACCCTAGTACCTGGGGATACGGAGAGCAGTGTGATTCCCTGTGGAGGCACAGTTGCG
GCAGCTGCCCTAGAAAAGAGAAACTATTGCAGCTTGCCAGGACCTTTGAGGGCCAACAGCCCACCCTTGA
GGTCCAAAGAAAATCAAGAACAGAGCTGTGAAACCGTAGGGCATCCCAGTGATCTGTGGGCAGAAGGCTG
CTTCCCATTGCTAGAAAGTGGTGATTCCACACTGGGGTCTTCCAAAGAAACCCTTCCACCCACATGCCAA
GGCAATCTCCTTATCATGGGGACTGAGGATGCCTCCTCCTTGCCTGAAGCCAGTCAAGAGGCAGGGAGCA
GAGGCAATTCCTTTTCTCCTCTGTTGGAAACCATAGAACCTGTCAACATACTAGATGTTAAAGATGACTG
TGGCCTCCAACTAAGGGTCAGCGAGGACACCTGCCCACTGAATGTTCATTCTTATGACCCCCAAGGAGAA
GGCAGGGTGGATCCTGATCTGTCCAAGCCTAAAAACCTTGCTCCTTTACAAGAGAGTCAGGAGTCTTACA
CAACTGGGACTCCCAAAGCAACATCTTCTCACCAGGGCCTTGGAAGCACTTTGCCTAGAAGGGGAACCAG
GAATGCCATAGTTCCGAGAGAAACTTCTGTTAGTAAAACACACAGGTCAGCAGACAGGGCCAAAGGAAAG
GAGAAAAAGAAAAAGGAAGCAGAGGAAGAGGATGAGGAACTCTCCAACTTTGCTTACCTCTTGGCCTCTA
AACTTAGCCTCTCACCAAGGGAGCATCCCCTCAGTCCTCACCATGCCTCAGGAGGTCAGGGCAGCCAGAG
AGCATCCCACCTGCTCCCTGCTGGAGCAAAAGGCCCCAGCAAACTTCCATATCCTGTTGCCAAGTCTGGG
AAGCGAGCTCTAGCTGGAGGTCCAGCCCCTACTGAAAAGACACCCCACTCAGGAGCTCAACTTGGGGTCC
CCAGGGAGAAACCCCTAGCTCTGGGAGTAGTTCGACCCTCACAGCCTCGTAAAAGGCGGTGTGACAGTTT
TGTCACGGGCAGAAGGAAGAAACGACGTCGTAGCCAGATGATGATGATGAATAAGTTGGTTCTAGCGCAG
TTCTTCTTCTCCTGTCTATGACGTACGTCTAGAGGGCCCTAGGAATTCGAGCGCCGTCGACAAGCTTGCG
GCCGCAATCAGCCATACCACATTTGTAGAGGTTTTACTTGCTTTAAAAAACCTCCCACACCTCCCCCTGA
ACCTGAAACATAAAATGAATGCAATTGTTGTTGTTAACTTGTTTATTGCAGCTTATAATGGTTACAAATA
AAGCAATAGCATCACAAATTTCACAAATAAAGCATTTTTTTCACTGCATTCTAGTTGTGGTTTGTCCAAA
CTCATCAATGTATCTTAAGGCGTAAATTGTAAGCGTTAATATTTTGTTAAAATTCGCGTTAAATTTTTGT
TAAATCAGCTCATTTTTTAACCAATAGGCCGAAATCGGCAAAATCCCTTATAAATCAAAAGAATAGACCG
AGATAGGGT
[37 nt withheld, positions 6100-6136]
AAAGAACGTGGACTCCAACGTCAAAGG
[49 nt withheld, positions 6164-6212]
T
[91 nt withheld, positions 6214-6304]
G
[124 nt withheld, positions 6306-6429]
CAGGTGGCACTTTTCGGGGAAATGTGCGCGGAACCCCTATTTGTTTATTTTTCTAAATACATTCAAATAT
GTATCCGCTCATGAGACAATAACCCTGATAAATGCTTCAATAATATTGAAAAAGGAAGAGTCCTGAGGCG
GAAAGAACCAGCTGTGGAATGTGTGTCAGTTAGGGTGTGGAAAGTCCCCAGGCTCCCCAGCAGGCAGAAG
TATGCAAAGCATGCATCTCAATTAGTCAGCAACCAGGTGTGGAAAGTCCCCAGGCTCCCCAGCAGGCAGA
AGTATGCAAAGCATGCATCTCAATTAGTCAGCAACCATAGTCCCGCCCCTAACTCCGCCCATCCCGCCCC
TAACTCCGCCCAGTTCCGCCCATTCTCCGCCCCATGGCTGACTAATTTTTTTTATTTATGCAGAGGCCGA
GGCCGCCTCGGCCTCTGAGCTATTCCAGAAGTAGTGAGGAGGCTTTTTTGGAGGCCTAGGCTTTTGCAAA
GATCGATCAAGAGACAGGATGAGGATCGTTTCGCATGATTGAACAAGATGGATTGCACGCAGGTTCTCCG
GCCGCTTGGGTGGAGAGGCTATTCGGCTATGACTGGGCACAACAGACAATCGGCTGCTCTGATGCCGCCG
TGTTCCGGCTGTCAGCGCAGGGGCGCCCGGTTCTTTTTGTCAAGACCGACCTGTCCGGTGCCCTGAATGA
ACTGCAAGACGAGGCAGCGCGGCTATCGTGGCTGGCCACGACGGGCGTTCCTTGCGCAGCTGTGCTCGAC
GTTGTCACTGAAGCGGGAAGGGACTGGCTGCTATTGGGCGAAGTGCCGGGGCAGGATCTCCTGTCATCTC
ACCTTGCTCCTGCCGAGAAAGTATCCATCATGGCTGATGCAATGCGGCGGCTGCATACGCTTGATCCGGC
TACCTGCCCATTCGACCACCAAGCGAAACATCGCATCGAGCGAGCACGTACTCGGATGGAAGCCGGTCTT
GTCGATCAGGATGATCTGGACGAAGAGCATCAGGGGCTCGCGCCAGCCGAACTGTTCGCCAGGCTCAAGG
CGAGCATGCCCGACGGCGAGGATCTCGTCGTGACCCATGGCGATGCCTGCTTGCCGAATATCATGGTGGA
AAATGGCCGCTTTTCTGGATTCATCGACTGTGGCCGGCTGGGTGTGGCGGACCGCTATCAGGACATAGCG
TTGGCTACCCGTGATATTGCTGAAGAGCTTGGCGGCGAATGGGCTGACCGCTTCCTCGTGCTTTACGGTA
TCGCCGCTCCCGATTCGCAGCGCATCGCCTTCTATCGCCTTCTTGACGAGTTCTTCTGAGCGGGACTCTG
GGGTTCGAAATGACCGACCAAGCGACGCCCAACCTGCCATCACGAGATTTCGATTCCACCGCCGCCTTCT
ATGAAAGGTTGGGCTTCGGAATCGTTTTCCGGGACGCCGGCTGGATGATCCTCCAGCGCGGGGATCTCAT
GCTGGAGTTCTTCGCCCACCCTAGGGGGAGGCTAACTGAAACACGGAAGGAGACAATACCGGAAGGAACC
CGCGCTATGACGGCAATAAAAAGACAGAATAAAACGCACGGTGTTGGGTCGTTTGTTCATAAACGCGGGG
TTCGGTCCCAGGGCTGGCACTCTGTCGATACCCCACCGAGACCCCATTGGGGCCAATACGCCCGCGTTTC
TTCCTTTTCCCCACCCCACCCCCCAAGTTCGGGTGAAGGCCCAGGGCTCGCAGCCAACGTCGGGGCGGCA
GGCCCTGCCATAGCCTCAGGTTACTCATATATACTTTAGATTGATTTAAAACTTCATTTTTAATTTAAAA
GGATCTAGGTGAAGATCCTTTTTGATAATCTCATGACCAAAATCCCTTAACGTGAGTTTTCGTTCCACTG
AGCGTCAGACCCCGTAGAAAAGATCAAAGGATCTTCTTGAGATCCTTTTTTTCTGCGCGTAATCTGCTGC
TTGCAAACAAAAAAACCACCGCTACCAGCGGTGGTTTGTTTGCCGGATCAAGAGCTACCAACTCTTTTTC
CGAAGGTAACTGGCTTCAGCAGAGCGCAGATACCAAATACTGTTCTTCTAGTGTAGCCGTAGTTAGGCCA
CCACTTCAAGAACTCTGTAGCACCGCCTACATACCTCGCTCTGCTAATCCTGTTACCAGTGGCTGCTGCC
AGTGGCGATAAGTCGTGTCTTACCGGGTTGGACTCAAGACGATAGTTACCGGATAAGGCGCAGCGGTCGG
GCTGAACGGGGGGTTCGTGCACACAGCCCAGCTTGGAGCGAACGACCTACACCGAACTGAGATACCTACA
GCGTGAGCTATGAGAAAGCGCCACGCTTCCCGAAGGGAGAAAGGCGGACAGGTATCCGGTAAGCGGCAGG
GTCGGAACAGGAGAGCGCACGAGGGAGCTTCCAGGGGGAAACGCCTGGTATCTTTATAGTCCTGTCGGGT
TTCGCCACCTCTGACTTGAGCGTCGATTTTTGTGATGCTCGTCAGGGGGGCGGAGCCTATGGAAAAACGC
CAGCAACGCGGCCTTTTTACGGTTCCTGGCCTTTTGCTGGCCTTTTGCTCACATGTTCTTTCCTGCGTTA
TCCCCTGATTCTGTGGATAACCGTATTACCGCCATGCAT
Features (pLannotate 1.2.2; 14 found; start..end, strand, type, name):
     19..348     +  promoter       SV40 promoter: SV40 enhancer and early promoter
    373..1089    +  CDS            ECFP: ECFP is a basic (constitutively fluorescent) cyan fluorescent protein published in 1996, derived from Aequorea victoria. It has low acid sensitivity.
   1108..2172    +  CDS            lacI: lac repressor; lacI; The lac repressor binds to the lac operator to inhibit transcription in E. coli. This inhibition can be relieved by adding lactose or isopropyl-β-D-thiogalactopyranoside (IPTG).
   2257..5616    +  CDS            NUTM1: NUTM1_HUMAN - Also known as C15orf55, NUT. Experimental evidence at protein level: Swiss-Prot protein existence level 1. Plays a role in the regulation of proliferation. Regulates TERT expression by modulating SP1 binding to TERT promoter binding sites. From Homo sapiens (Human).
   5746..5823    +  CDS            large T antigen (fragment): large T antigen from SV40 (simian virus 40)
   5846..5967    +  polyA_signal   SV40 poly(A) signal: SV40 polyadenylation signal
   6001..6429    -  rep_origin     f1 ori (sequence partly withheld): f1 bacteriophage origin of replication; arrow indicates direction of (+) strand synthesis
   6456..6560    +  promoter       AmpR promoter: bla
   6562..6919    +  promoter       SV40 promoter: SV40 enhancer and early promoter
   6954..7748    +  CDS            NeoR/KanR: aminoglycoside phosphotransferase from Tn5; aph(3')-II (or nptII); confers resistance to neomycin, kanamycin, and G418 (Geneticin®)
   7769..7921    +  CDS            ble (fragment): BLE_KLEPN - Experimental evidence at protein level: Swiss-Prot protein existence level 1. Binding protein with a strong affinity to the bleomycin family of antibiotics. Binds to CL990; an antimitotic-antibiotic compound. From Klebsiella pneumoniae.
   7980..8027    +  polyA_signal   HSV TK poly(A) signal: herpes simplex virus thymidine kinase polyadenylation signal (Cole and Stacy, 1985)
   8118..8134    -  polyA_signal   bGH poly(A) signal (fragment): bovine growth hormone polyadenylation signal
   8356..8944    +  rep_origin     ori: high-copy-number ColE1/pMB1/pBR322/pUC origin of replication
