[The description below was written by a language model from this plasmid's Addgene catalogue record and pLannotate feature annotations shown in this document.]
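Description:
CFP-LacI-NUT-KS is a mammalian expression plasmid of about 9.1 kb, built by Gibson cloning in a pEYFP-C1-type backbone, for overexpressing a multi-part fusion protein in cultured cells. It replicates in E. coli from a high-copy ColE1/pUC origin and also carries an f1 phage origin. Selection relies on a single Tn5 NeoR/KanR cassette placed behind both a bacterial (bla) promoter and the SV40 early promoter and terminated by the HSV TK polyadenylation signal. The same gene therefore gives kanamycin resistance in bacteria and G418 resistance in mammalian cells.

In the annotated sequence, the fusion reading frame sits downstream of an SV40 enhancer/early promoter. No CMV promoter, which would be usual for this backbone family, was detected. The frame runs from ECFP, a cyan fluorescent protein, into the lac repressor LacI, and then into human NUTM1 (NUT), a coding segment of roughly 3.4 kb. It is followed by a short SV40 large T antigen fragment, which may be a nuclear localisation signal although the record does not say so, and then the SV40 poly(A) signal. The "KS" in the name is not annotated as a separate feature. Judging from the associated publication title, it refers to a micropeptide "killswitch" appended to the fusion, presumably in the unannotated stretch after NUTM1.

LacI fusions of this kind are generally used to tether a protein to integrated lac operator arrays, giving a visible fluorescent focus in the nucleus. Here that would allow NUT-driven assemblies and the effect of the killswitch tag on condensate properties to be examined. The record itself states only that the plasmid is for overexpression of the fusion.
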