Addgene plasmid #238279: CFP-LacI-NUT-KS
Purpose: For overexpression of CFP-LacI-NUT-KS
Depositing lab: Denes Hnisz. Depositing organization: Max Planck Institute for Molecular Genetics. Publication: Probing condensate microenvironments with a micropeptide killswitch. Zhang Y, Stoppelkamp I, Fernandez-Pernas P, Allram M, Charman M, Magalhaes AP, Piedavent-Salomon M, Sommer G, Sung YC, Meyer K, Grams N, Halko E, Dongre S, Meierhofer D, Malszycki M, Ilik IA, Aktas T, Kraushar ML, Vastenhouw N, Weitzman MD, Grebien F, Niskanen H, Hnisz D. Nature. 2025 Jun 4. doi: 10.1038/s41586-025-09141-5. PubMed 40468084.
Backbone
  Vector backbone: pEYFP-C1
  Vector type: Mammalian Expression
Growth in bacteria
  Bacterial resistance: Kanamycin, 50 μg/mL
  Growth temperature: 37°C
  Growth strain: DH5alpha
  Copy number: High Copy
Gene/Insert
  Gene/Insert name: CFP-LacI-NUT-KS
  Species: H. sapiens (human)
  Cloning method: Gibson Cloning
Terms and licenses: Academic/Nonprofit Terms; Industry Terms: Not Available to Industry
How to cite: CFP-LacI-NUT-KS was a gift from Denes Hnisz (Addgene plasmid # 238279 ; http://n2t.net/addgene:238279 ; RRID:Addgene_238279)
